Addgene plasmid #173893: pHR-mIFP-NLS
Purpose: for mIFP expression in nucleus
Depositing lab: Ron Vale. Depositing organization: University of California, San Francisco (UCSF). Publication: High-content imaging-based pooled CRISPR screens in mammalian cells. Yan X, Stuurman N, Ribeiro SA, Tanenbaum ME, Horlbeck MA, Liem CR, Jost M, Weissman JS, Vale RD. J Cell Biol. 2021 Feb 1;220(2). pii: 211696. doi: 10.1083/jcb.202008158. PubMed 33465779.
Backbone
  Vector backbone: pHR
  Backbone size w/o insert (bp): 8514
  Total vector size (bp): 9534
  Vector type: Lentiviral
Growth in bacteria
  Bacterial resistance: Ampicillin, 100 μg/mL
  Growth temperature: 37°C
  Growth strain: Mach1
  Copy number: High Copy
Gene/Insert
  Gene/Insert name: mIFP
  Promoter: SSFV
  Cloning method: Gibson Cloning
  Sequencing primers: 5′ 1166
Terms and licenses: Academic/Nonprofit Terms; Industry Terms: Not Available to Industry
How to cite: pHR-mIFP-NLS was a gift from Ron Vale (Addgene plasmid # 173893 ; http://n2t.net/addgene:173893 ; RRID:Addgene_173893)
