[The description below was written by a language model from this plasmid's Addgene catalogue record and pLannotate feature annotations shown in this document.]
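Description:
pHR-mIFP-NLS is a lentiviral transfer plasmid built on the pHR backbone for expressing a nuclear-targeted near-infrared fluorescent protein in mammalian cells. It is about 9.5 kb in total. In bacteria it is maintained as a high-copy plasmid through a ColE1/pUC-type origin and selected with ampicillin via the bla gene. The backbone also carries remnants typical of older pHR-derived vectors. These include fragments of tetracycline resistance, bom and rop sequences, and an SV40 promoter followed by E. coli gpt fragments, SV40 small t intron and large T sequences, and an SV40 polyadenylation signal. All of these lie outside the viral genome, and the record does not describe them as functional.

The packaged region runs from a 5' LTR annotated as truncated, through the HIV-1 Ψ packaging signal with adjoining gag sequence, the Rev response element for Rev-dependent nuclear export of the genomic RNA, and the cPPT/CTS, which aids nuclear import of the reverse-transcribed genome. It ends in a ΔU3 self-inactivating 3' LTR that disables LTR promoter activity after integration. No WPRE is annotated. Within this frame, the spleen focus-forming virus LTR promoter (written "SSFV" in the catalogue entry, annotated as SFFV) drives the payload. This appears to be a single fusion of mIFP, a biliverdin-dependent monomeric near-infrared protein derived from a Bradyrhizobium phytochrome, followed by the GB1 solubility domain of streptococcal protein G and the HTLV-1 Rex nuclear localization signal. No mammalian selection marker sits inside the LTRs.

The stated purpose is nuclear mIFP expression. The associated publication concerns imaging-based pooled CRISPR screens in mammalian cells, where a far-red nuclear label of this kind could plausibly serve for identifying or segmenting nuclei, although the record does not state this role explicitly.
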