Features (pLannotate 1.2.2; 31 found; start..end, strand, type, name):
     16..34      -  promoter       SP6 promoter: promoter for bacteriophage SP6 RNA polymerase
    262..541     +  CDS            TcR (fragment): tetracycline efflux protein; tet; confers resistance to tetracycline
    542..590     -  misc_feature   bom (fragment): basis of mobility region from pBR322
    692..727     -  CDS            rop (fragment): Rop protein, which maintains plasmids at low copy number; rop
    822..926     +  promoter       AmpR promoter: bla
    927..1787    +  CDS            AmpR: β-lactamase; bla; confers resistance to ampicillin, carbenicillin, and related antibiotics
   1958..2546    +  rep_origin     ori: high-copy-number ColE1/pMB1/pBR322/pUC origin of replication
   2729..2785    +  CDS            lacI (fragment): lac repressor; lacI; The lac repressor binds to the lac operator to inhibit transcription in E. coli. This inhibition can be relieved by adding lactose or isopropyl-β-D-thiogalactopyranoside (IPTG).
   2792..3121    +  promoter       SV40 promoter: SV40 enhancer and early promoter
   3321..3440    +  CDS            gpt (fragment): XGPT_ECOLI - Also known as gpp, gxu. Experimental evidence at protein level: Swiss-Prot protein existence level 1. Purine salvage pathway enzyme that catalyzes the transfer of the ribosyl-5-phosphate group from 5-phospho-alpha-D-ribose 1- diphosphate (PRPP) to the N9 position of the 6-oxopurines guanine and xanthine to form the corresponding ribonucleotides GMP (guanosine 5'- monophosphate) and XMP (xanthosine 5'-monophosphate), with the release of PPi. To a lesser extent, also acts on hypoxanthine (PubMed:9100006, PubMed:3886014). Does not ribophosphorylate adenine (PubMed:3886014). From Esch
   3440..3775    +  CDS            gpt (fragment): XGPT_ECOLI - Also known as gpp, gxu. Experimental evidence at protein level: Swiss-Prot protein existence level 1. Purine salvage pathway enzyme that catalyzes the transfer of the ribosyl-5-phosphate group from 5-phospho-alpha-D-ribose 1- diphosphate (PRPP) to the N9 position of the 6-oxopurines guanine and xanthine to form the corresponding ribonucleotides GMP (guanosine 5'- monophosphate) and XMP (xanthosine 5'-monophosphate), with the release of PPi. To a lesser extent, also acts on hypoxanthine (PubMed:9100006, PubMed:3886014). Does not ribophosphorylate adenine (PubMed:3886014). From Esch
   3870..4175    +  CDS            frsA (fragment): FRSA_ECOLI - Also known as yafA. Experimental evidence at protein level: Swiss-Prot protein existence level 1. Catalyzes the hydrolysis of esters (PubMed:15808744). Displays esterase activity toward pNP-butyrate (PubMed:15808744). May stimulate mixed-acid fermentation by acting as a fermentation/respiration switch that down-regulates respiration and up- regulates fermentation rates (PubMed:15169777). From Escherichia coli (strain K12).
   4179..4253    +  CDS            small t antigen (fragment): SV40 (simian virus 40) small t antigen
   4255..4320    +  intron         small t intron: SV40 (simian virus 40) small t antigen intron
   4450..4470    +  CDS            SV40 NLS: nuclear localization signal of SV40 (simian virus 40) large T antigen
   4789..4872    +  CDS            large T antigen (fragment): large T antigen from SV40 (simian virus 40)
   4895..5029    +  polyA_signal   SV40 poly(A) signal: SV40 polyadenylation signal
   5196..5525    +  CDS            nef (fragment): NEF_HV1BR - Experimental evidence at protein level: Swiss-Prot protein existence level 1. Extracellular Nef protein targets CD4(+) T-lymphocytes for apoptosis by interacting with CXCR4 surface receptors (PubMed:14990729). From Human immunodeficiency virus type 1 group M subtype B (isolate BRU/LAI) (HIV-1).
   5573..5830    +  LTR            5' LTR (truncated): truncated 5' long terminal repeat (LTR) from HIV-1
   5877..6002    +  misc_feature   HIV-1 Ψ: packaging signal of human immunodeficiency virus type 1
   5986..6324    +  CDS            HIV-1 gag (fragment): gag protein from human immunodeficiency virus 1; gag
   6499..6732    +  misc_feature   RRE: The Rev response element (RRE) of HIV-1 allows for Rev-dependent mRNA export from the nucleus to the cytoplasm.
   7109..7209    +  CDS            Rev (fragment): human immunodeficiency virus 1 (HIV-1) Rev protein; rev; enhances nuclear export of unspliced and incompletely spliced viral mRNAs
   7246..7363    +  misc_feature   cPPT/CTS: central polypurine tract and central termination sequence of HIV-1
   7400..7432    -  misc_feature   MCS (fragment): pBluescript multiple cloning site
   7516..7923    +  promoter       SFFV promoter: spleen focus-forming virus long terminal repeat (LTR) promoter
   7966..8925    +  CDS            mIFP: mIFP is a basic (constitutively fluorescent) near ir fluorescent protein published in 2015, derived from Bradyrhizobium sp.. It has very low acid sensitivity. It requires the cofactor biliverdin for fluorescence.
   8947..9108    +  CDS            GB1: B1 domain of Streptococcal protein G effective as a solubilizing fusion partner (Cheng and Patel, 2004)
   9136..9186    +  CDS            Rex NLS: nuclear localization signal from the human T-cell leukemia virus type 1 (HTLV-1) Rex protein
   9228..9293    +  CDS            nef (fragment): NEF_HV1Z2 - Experimental evidence at protein level: Swiss-Prot protein existence level 1. Extracellular Nef protein targets CD4(+) T-lymphocytes for apoptosis by interacting with CXCR4 surface receptors. From Human immunodeficiency virus type 1 group M subtype D (isolate Z2/CDC-Z34) (HIV-1).
   9295..9528    +  LTR            3' LTR (ΔU3): self-inactivating 3' long terminal repeat (LTR) from HIV-1
>Addgene plasmid #173893 | pHR-mIFP-NLS | addgene full sequence | sequence record 341383 | Addgene NGS Result
ATTAATTCCGTGTATTCTATAGTGTCACCTAAATCGTATGTGTATGATACATAAGGTTATGTATTAATTG
TAGCCGCGTTCTAACGACAATATGTACAAGCCTAATTGTGTAGCATCTGGCTTACTGAAGCAGACCCTAT
CATCTCTCTCGTAAACTGCCGTCAGAGTCGGTTTGGTTGGACGAACCTTCTGAGTTTCTGGTAACGCCGT
CCCGCACCCGGAAATGGTCAGCGAACCAATCAGCAGGGTCATCGCTAGCCAGATCCTCTACGCCGGACGC
ATCGTGGCCGGCATCACCGGCGCCACAGGTGCGGTTGCTGGCGCCTATATCGCCGACATCACCGATGGGG
AAGATCGGGCTCGCCACTTCGGGCTCATGAGCGCTTGTTTCGGCGTGGGTATGGTGGCAGGCCCCGTGGC
CGGGGGACTGTTGGGCGCCATCTCCTTGCATGCACCATTCCTTGCGGCGGCGGTGCTCAACGGCCTCAAC
CTACTACTGGGCTGCTTCCTAATGCAGGAGTCGCATAAGGGAGAGCGTCGAATGGTGCACTCTCAGTACA
ATCTGCTCTGATGCCGCATAGTTAAGCCAGCCCCGACACCCGCCAACACCCGCTGACGCGCCCTGACGGG
CTTGTCTGCTCCCGGCATCCGCTTACAGACAAGCTGTGACCGTCTCCGGGAGCTGCATGTGTCAGAGGTT
TTCACCGTCATCACCGAAACGCGCGAGACGAAAGGGCCTCGTGATACGCCTATTTTTATAGGTTAATGTC
ATGATAATAATGGTTTCTTAGACGTCAGGTGGCACTTTTCGGGGAAATGTGCGCGGAACCCCTATTTGTT
TATTTTTCTAAATACATTCAAATATGTATCCGCTCATGAGACAATAACCCTGATAAATGCTTCAATAATA
TTGAAAAAGGAAGAGTATGAGTATTCAACATTTCCGTGTCGCCCTTATTCCCTTTTTTGCGGCATTTTGC
CTTCCTGTTTTTGCTCACCCAGAAACGCTGGTGAAAGTAAAAGATGCTGAAGATCAGTTGGGTGCACGAG
TGGGTTACATCGAACTGGATCTCAACAGCGGTAAGATCCTTGAGAGTTTTCGCCCCGAAGAACGTTTTCC
AATGATGAGCACTTTTAAAGTTCTGCTATGTGGCGCGGTATTATCCCGTATTGACGCCGGGCAAGAGCAA
CTCGGTCGCCGCATACACTATTCTCAGAATGACTTGGTTGAGTACTCACCAGTCACAGAAAAGCATCTTA
CGGATGGCATGACAGTAAGAGAATTATGCAGTGCTGCCATAACCATGAGTGATAACACTGCGGCCAACTT
ACTTCTGACAACGATCGGAGGACCGAAGGAGCTAACCGCTTTTTTGCACAACATGGGGGATCATGTAACT
CGCCTTGATCGTTGGGAACCGGAGCTGAATGAAGCCATACCAAACGACGAGCGTGACACCACGATGCCTG
TAGCAATGGCAACAACGTTGCGCAAACTATTAACTGGCGAACTACTTACTCTAGCTTCCCGGCAACAATT
AATAGACTGGATGGAGGCGGATAAAGTTGCAGGACCACTTCTGCGCTCGGCCCTTCCGGCTGGCTGGTTT
ATTGCTGATAAATCTGGAGCCGGTGAGCGTGGGTCTCGCGGTATCATTGCAGCACTGGGGCCAGATGGTA
AGCCCTCCCGTATCGTAGTTATCTACACGACGGGGAGTCAGGCAACTATGGATGAACGAAATAGACAGAT
CGCTGAGATAGGTGCCTCACTGATTAAGCATTGGTAACTGTCAGACCAAGTTTACTCATATATACTTTAG
ATTGATTTAAAACTTCATTTTTAATTTAAAAGGATCTAGGTGAAGATCCTTTTTGATAATCTCATGACCA
AAATCCCTTAACGTGAGTTTTCGTTCCACTGAGCGTCAGACCCCGTAGAAAAGATCAAAGGATCTTCTTG
AGATCCTTTTTTTCTGCGCGTAATCTGCTGCTTGCAAACAAAAAAACCACCGCTACCAGCGGTGGTTTGT
TTGCCGGATCAAGAGCTACCAACTCTTTTTCCGAAGGTAACTGGCTTCAGCAGAGCGCAGATACCAAATA
CTGTTCTTCTAGTGTAGCCGTAGTTAGGCCACCACTTCAAGAACTCTGTAGCACCGCCTGCATACCTCGC
TCTGCTAATCCTGTTACCAGTGGCTGCTGCCAGTGGCGATAAGTCGTGTCTTACCGGGTTGGACTCAAGA
CGATAGTTACCGGATAAGGCGCAGCGGTCGGGCTGAACGGGGGGTTCGTGCACACAGCCCAGCTTGGAGC
GAACGACCTACACCGAACTGAGATACCTACAGCGTGAGCTATGAGAAAGCGCCACGCTTCCCGAAGGGAG
AAAGGCGGACAGGTATCCGGTAAGCGGCAGGGTCGGAACAGGAGAGCGCACGAGGGAGCTTCCAGGGGGA
AACGCCTGGTATCTTTATAGTCCTGTCGGGTTTCGCCACCTCTGACTTGAGCGTCGATTTTTGTGATGCT
CGTCAGGGGGGCGGAGCCTATGGAAAAACGCCAGCAACGCGGCCTTTTTACGGTTCCTGGCCTTTTGCTG
GCCTTTTGCTCACATGTTCTTTCCTGCGTTATCCCCTGATTCTGTGGATAACCGTATTACCGCCTTTGAG
TGAGCTGATACCGCTCGCCGCAGCCGAACGACCGAGCGCAGCGAGTCAGTGAGCGAGGAAGCGGAAGAGC
GCCCAATACGCAAACCGCCTCTCCCCGCGCGTTGGCCGATTCATTAATGCAGCTGTGGAATGTGTGTCAG
TTAGGGTGTGGAAAGTCCCCAGGCTCCCCAGCAGGCAGAAGTATGCAAAGCATGCATCTCAATTAGTCAG
CAACCAGGTGTGGAAAGTCCCCAGGCTCCCCAGCAGGCAGAAGTATGCAAAGCATGCATCTCAATTAGTC
AGCAACCATAGTCCCGCCCCTAACTCCGCCCATCCCGCCCCTAACTCCGCCCAGTTCCGCCCATTCTCCG
CCCCATGGCTGACTAATTTTTTTTATTTATGCAGAGGCCGAGGCCGCCTCGGCCTCTGAGCTATTCCAGA
AGTAGTGAGGAGGCTTTTTTGGAGGCCTAGGCTTTTGCAAAAAGCTTGGACACAAGACAGGCTTGCGAGA
TATGTTTGAGAATACCACTTTATCCCGCGTCAGGGAGAGGCAGTGCGTAAAAAGACGCGGACTCATGTGA
AATACTGGTTTTTAGTGCGCCAGATCTCTATAATCTCGCGCAACCTATTTTCCCCTCGAACACTTTTTAA
GCCGTAGATAAACAGGCTGGGACACTTCACATGAGCGAAAAATACATCGTCACCTGGGACATGTTGCAGA
TCCATGCACGTAAACTCGCAAGCCGACTGATGCCTTCTGAACAATGGAAAGGCATTATTGCCGTAAGCCG
TGGCGGTCTGTACCGGGTGCGTTACTGGCGCGTGAACTGGGTATTCGTCATGTCGATACCGTTTGTATTT
CCAGCTACGATCACGACAACCAGCGCGAGCTTAAAGTGCTGAAACGCGCAGAAGGCGATGGCGAAGGCTT
CATCGTTATTGATGACCTGGTGGATACCGGTGGTACTGCGGTTGCGATTCGTGAAATGTATCCAAAAGCG
CACTTTGTCACCATCTTCGCAAAACCGGCTGGTCGTCCGCTGGTTGATGACTATGTTGTTGATATCCCGC
AAGATACCTGGATTGAACAGCCGTGGGATATGGGCGTCGTATTCGTCCCGCCAATCTCCGGTCGCTAATC
TTTTCAACGCCTGGCACTGCCGGGCGTTGTTCTTTTTAACTTCAGGCGGGTTACAATAGTTTCCAGTAAG
TATTCTGGAGGCTGCATCCATGACACAGGCAAACCTGAGCGAAACCCTGTTCAAACCCCGCTTTAAACAT
CCTGAAACCTCGACGCTAGTCCGCCGCTTTAATCACGGCGCACAACCGCCTGTGCAGTCGGCCCTTGATG
GTAAAACCATCCCTCACTGGTATCGCATGATTAACCGTCTGATGTGGATCTGGCGCGGCATTGACCCACG
CGAAATCCTCGACGTCCAGGCACGTATTGTGATGAGCGATGCCGAACGTACCGACGATGATTTATACGAT
ACGGTGATTGGCTACCGTGGCGGCAACTGGATTTATGAGTGGGCCCCGGATCTTTGTGAAGGAACCTTAC
TTCTGTGGTGTGACATAATTGGACAAACTACCTACAGAGATTTAAAGCTCTAAGGTAAATATAAAATTTT
TAAGTGTATAATGTGTTAAACTACTGATTCTAATTGTTTGTGTATTTTAGATTCCAACCTATGGAACTGA
TGAATGGGAGCAGTGGTGGAATGCCTTTAATGAGGAAAACCTGTTTTGCTCAGAAGAAATGCCATCTAGT
GATGATGAGGCTACTGCTGACTCTCAACATTCTACTCCTCCAAAAAAGAAGAGAAAGGTAGAAGACCCCA
AGGACTTTCCTTCAGAATTGCTAAGTTTTTTGAGTCATGCTGTGTTTAGTAATAGAACTCTTGCTTGCTT
TGCTATTTACACCACAAAGGAAAAAGCTGCACTGCTATACAAGAAAATTATGGAAAAATATTCTGTAACC
TTTATAAGTAGGCATAACAGTTATAATCATAACATACTGTTTTTTCTTACTCCACACAGGCATAGAGTGT
CTGCTATTAATAACTATGCTCAAAAATTGTGTACCTTTAGCTTTTTAATTTGTAAAGGGGTTAATAAGGA
ATATTTGATGTATAGTGCCTTGACTAGAGATCATAATCAGCCATACCACATTTGTAGAGGTTTTACTTGC
TTTAAAAAACCTCCCACACCTCCCCCTGAACCTGAAACATAAAATGAATGCAATTGTTGTTGTTAACTTG
TTTATTGCAGCTTATAATGGTTACAAATAAAGCAATAGCATCACAAATTTCACAAATAAAGCATTTTTTT
CACTGCATTCTAGTTGTGGTTTGTCCAAACTCATCAATGTATCTTATCATGTCTGGATCAACTGGATAAC
TCAAGCTAACCAAAATCATCCCAAACTTCCCACCCCATACCCTATTACCACTGCCAATTACCTGTGGTTT
CATTTACTCTAAACCTGTGATTCCTCTGAATTATTTTCATTTTAAAGAAATTGTATTTGTTAAATATGTA
CTACAAACTTAGTAGTTGGAAGGGCTAATTCACTCCCAAAGAAGACAAGATATCCTTGATCTGTGGATCT
ACCACACACAAGGCTACTTCCCTGATTAGCAGAACTACACACCAGGGCCAGGGGTCAGATATCCACTGAC
CTTTGGATGGTGCTACAAGCTAGTACCAGTTGAGCCAGATAAGGTAGAAGAGGCCAATAAAGGAGAGAAC
ACCAGCTTGTTACACCCTGTGAGCCTGCATGGGATGGATGACCCGGAGAGAGAAGTGTTAGAGTGGAGGT
TTGACAGCCGCCTAGCATTTCATCACGTGGCCCGAGAGCTGCATCCGGAGTACTTCAAGAACTGCTGATA
TCGAGCTTGCTACAAGGGACTTTCCGCTGGGGACTTTCCAGGGAGGCGTGGCCTGGGCGGGACTGGGGAG
TGGCGAGCCCTCAGATCCTGCATATAAGCAGCTGCTTTTTGCCTGTACTGGGTCTCTCTGGTTAGACCAG
ATCTGAGCCTGGGAGCTCTCTGGCTAACTAGGGAACCCACTGCTTAAGCCTCAATAAAGCTTGCCTTGAG
TGCTTCAAGTAGTGTGTGCCCGTCTGTTGTGTGACTCTGGTAACTAGAGATCCCTCAGACCCTTTTAGTC
AGTGTGGAAAATCTCTAGCAGTGGCGCCCGAACAGGGACTTGAAAGCGAAAGGGAAACCAGAGGAGCTCT
CTCGACGCAGGACTCGGCTTGCTGAAGCGCGCACGGCAAGAGGCGAGGGGCGGCGACTGGTGAGTACGCC
AAAAATTTTGACTAGCGGAGGCTAGAAGGAGAGAGATGGGTGCGAGAGCGTCAGTATTAAGCGGGGGAGA
ATTAGATCGCGATGGGAAAAAATTCGGTTAAGGCCAGGGGGAAAGAAAAAATATAAATTAAAACATATAG
TATGGGCAAGCAGGGAGCTAGAACGATTCGCAGTTAATCCTGGCCTGTTAGAAACATCAGAAGGCTGTAG
ACAAATACTGGGACAGCTACAACCATCCCTTCAGACAGGATCAGAAGAACTTAGATCATTATATAATACA
GTAGCAACCCTCTATTGTGTGCATCAAAGGATAGAGATAAAAGACACCAAGGAAGCTTTAGACAAGATAG
AGGAAGAGCAAAACAAAAGTAAGACCACCGCACAGCAAGCGGCCGGCCGCTGATCTTCAGACCTGGAGGA
GGAGATATGAGGGACAATTGGAGAAGTGAATTATATAAATATAAAGTAGTAAAAATTGAACCATTAGGAG
TAGCACCCACCAAGGCAAAGAGAAGAGTGGTGCAGAGAGAAAAAAGAGCAGTGGGAATAGGAGCTTTGTT
CCTTGGGTTCTTGGGAGCAGCAGGAAGCACTATGGGCGCAGCGTCAATGACGCTGACGGTACAGGCCAGA
CAATTATTGTCTGGTATAGTGCAGCAGCAGAACAATTTGCTGAGGGCTATTGAGGCGCAACAGCATCTGT
TGCAACTCACAGTCTGGGGCATCAAGCAGCTCCAGGCAAGAATCCTGGCTGTGGAAAGATACCTAAAGGA
TCAACAGCTCCTGGGGATTTGGGGTTGCTCTGGAAAACTCATTTGCACCACTGCTGTGCCTTGGAATGCT
AGTTGGAGTAATAAATCTCTGGAACAGATTTGGAATCACACGACCTGGATGGAGTGGGACAGAGAAATTA
ACAATTACACAAGCTTAATACACTCCTTAATTGAAGAATCGCAAAACCAGCAAGAAAAGAATGAACAAGA
ATTATTGGAATTAGATAAATGGGCAAGTTTGTGGAATTGGTTTAACATAACAAATTGGCTGTGGTATATA
AAATTATTCATAATGATAGTAGGAGGCTTGGTAGGTTTAAGAATAGTTTTTGCTGTACTTTCTATAGTGA
ATAGAGTTAGGCAGGGATATTCACCATTATCGTTTCAGACCCACCTCCCAACCCCGAGGGGACCCGACAG
GCCCGAAGGAATAGAAGAAGAAGGTGGAGAGAGAGACAGAGACAGATCCATTCGATTAGTGAACGGATCT
CGACGGTATCGCCAAATGGCAGTATTCATCCACAATTTTAAAAGAAAAGGGGGGATTGGGGGGTACAGTG
CAGGGGAAAGAATAGTAGACATAATAGCAACAGACATACAAACTAAAGAATTACAAAAACAAATTACAAA
AATTCAAAATTTTCGGGTTTATTACAGGGACAGCAGAGATCCAGTTTGGATCGATAAGCTTGATATCGAA
TTCCTGCAGCCCCGATAAAATAAAAGATTTTATTTAGTCTCCAGAAAAAGGGGGGAATGAAAGACCCCAC
CTGTAGGTTTGGCAAGCTAGCTGCAGTAACGCCATTTTGCAAGGCATGGAAAAATACCAAACCAAGAATA
GAGAAGTTCAGATCAAGGGCGGGTACATGAAAATAGCTAACGTTGGGCCAAACAGGATATCTGCGGTGAG
CAGTTTCGGCCCCGGCCCGGGGCCAAGAACAGATGGTCACCGCAGTTTCGGCCCCGGCCCGAGGCCAAGA
ACAGATGGTCCCCAGATATGGCCCAACCCTCAGCAGTTTCTTAAGACCCATCAGATGTTTCCAGGCTCCC
CCAAGGACCTGAAATGACCCTGCGCCTTATTTGAATTAACCAATCAGCCTGCTTCTCGCTTCTGTTCGCG
CGCTTCTGCTTCCCGAGCTCTATAAAAGAGCTCACAACCCCTCACTCGGCGCGCCAGTCCTCCGACAGAC
TGAGTCGCCCGGGGGGGATCTGGAGCTCTCGAGAATTCTCACGCGTGCCGGTACCATGTCGGTACCGCTG
ACTACCTCAGCATTCGGCCACGCGTTTCTGGCTAACTGTGAACGCGAGCAGATCCACCTGGCGGGCTCCA
TTCAGCCGCACGGTATCCTGCTGGCTGTGAAAGAGCCGGACAACGTGGTGATCCAGGCTTCTATTAACGC
TGCGGAGTTCCTGAACACCAACTCTGTTGTTGGCCGTCCGCTGCGTGACCTGGGCGGCGATCTGCCTTTG
CAGATCCTGCCGCACCTGAACGGCCCGCTGCACCTGGCTCCGATGACCCTGCGTTGTACCGTGGGTTCTC
CGCCGCGTCGTGTGGACTGTACCATTCATCGTCCGTCTAACGGCGGCCTGATCGTAGAACTGGAACCAGC
AACCAAGACCACTAACATTGCGCCGGCTCTGGACGGTGCGTTTCATCGTATCACTTCTTCATCCTCCCTG
ATGGGCCTGTGTGACGAAACCGCGACTATTATCCGTGAGATTACTGGCTACGACCGTGTGATGGTAGTAC
GTTTCGATGAAGAGGGTAATGGCGAAATTCTGTCCGAACGTCGTCGTGCGGACCTGGAAGCGTTCCTGGG
TAACCGCTACCCGGCGTCTACTATTCCGCAGATCGCTCGTCGCCTGTACGAACATAACCGTGTTCGCCTG
CTGGTAGATGTGAACTATACTCCGGTTCCGCTACAGCCGCGCATCAGCCCGCTGAACGGTCGTGATCTGG
ATATGTCCCTGTCTTGCCTGCGCTCTATGTCCCCGATCCACCAGAAATACATGCAGGACATGGGCGTTGG
CGCGACCCTGGTTTGCTCTCTGATGGTGTCTGGTCGTCTGTGGGGTCTGATCGCTTGCCACCACTACGAA
CCGCGCTTCGTTCCGTTCCACATTCGCGCTGCTGGCGAAGCGCTGGCGGAAACTTGTGCGATCCGCATCG
CGACGCTGGAGAGCTTTGCACAGTCTCAGTCCAAAGGTGGAGGTCGGACCGAAGAGTACAAGCTTATCCT
GAACGGTAAAACCCTGAAAGGTGAAACCACCACCGAAGCTGTTGACGCTGCTACCGCGGAAAAAGTTTTC
AAACAGTACGCTAACGACAACGGTGTTGACGGTGAATGGACCTACGACGACGCTACCAAAACCTTCACGG
TAACCGAAGGTGGTGGTAGCGGTGGTGGTACTAGTCCAAAAACAAGGAGGAGACCGCGAAGATCACAACG
GAAAAGGCCGCCTACGCCATGGCCGCATATGTAAGCGGCCGCGACTCTAGAGTCGACCCTTTAAGACCAA
TGACTTACAAGGCAGCTGTAGATCTTAGCCACTTTTTAAAAGAAAAGGGGGGACTGGAAGGGCTAATTCA
CTCCCAACGAAGACAAGATCTGCTTTTTGCTTGTACTGGGTCTCTCTGGTTAGACCAGATCTGAGCCTGG
GAGCTCTCTGGCTAACTAGGGAACCCACTGCTTAAGCCTCAATAAAGCTTGCCTTGAGTGCTTCAAGTAG
TGTGTGCCCGTCTGTTGTGTGACTCTGGTAACTAGAGATCCCTCAGACCCTTTTAGTCAGTGTGGAAAAT
CTCTAGCAGCATCTAGA
